Addgene plasmid #55404: mCerulean3-Caveolin-C-10
Purpose: Localization: Membrane, Excitation: 433, Emission: 475
Depositing lab: Michael Davidson. Depositing organization: Florida State University, Tallahassee. Publication: An improved cerulean fluorescent protein with enhanced brightness and reduced reversible photoswitching. Markwardt ML, Kremers GJ, Kraft CA, Ray K, Cranfill PJ, Wilson KA, Day RN, Wachter RM, Davidson MW, Rizzo MA. PLoS One. 2011 . 6(3):e17896. 10.1371/journal.pone.0017896 PubMed 21479270.
Backbone
  Vector backbone: mCerulean3-C1
  Backbone size w/o insert (bp): 4750
  Vector type: Mammalian Expression
  Selectable markers: Neomycin (select with G418)
Growth in bacteria
  Bacterial resistance: Kanamycin, 50 μg/mL
  Growth temperature: 37°C
  Growth strain: DH5alpha
  Copy number: High Copy
Gene/Insert
  Gene/Insert name: Caveolin (alt name: NM_001753)
  Species: H. sapiens (human)
  Entrez Gene: CAV1 (a.k.a. BSCL3, CGL3, LCCNS, MSTP085, PPH3, VIP21)
  Promoter: CMV
  Tag / fusion protein: mCerulean3 (N terminal on backbone)
  Cloning method: Unknown
  Sequencing primers: 5′ CMV-F; 3′ SV40pA-R
Terms and licenses: Academic/Nonprofit Terms; Industry Terms: Not Available to Industry
Depositor comments: . Excitation = 433; Emission = 475
How to cite: mCerulean3-Caveolin-C-10 was a gift from Michael Davidson (Addgene plasmid # 55404 ; http://n2t.net/addgene:55404 ; RRID:Addgene_55404)
