[The description below was written by a language model from this plasmid's Addgene catalogue record.]
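Description:
mCerulean3-Caveolin-C-10 is a mammalian expression plasmid built on the mCerulean3-C1 backbone (about 4.75 kb without insert), a C1-style fluorescent protein fusion vector. It is maintained as a high-copy plasmid in E. coli under kanamycin selection. A neomycin resistance marker allows G418 selection of transfected mammalian cells, so stable lines can be derived in addition to transient expression. The record gives no feature table, so the origin of replication and the exact arrangement of the resistance cassette are not stated. The use of an SV40 polyA reverse sequencing primer suggests that the expression cassette ends in an SV40 polyadenylation signal.

The payload is human caveolin-1 (CAV1), expressed from the CMV immediate-early promoter as a fusion with mCerulean3 at its N terminus, the fluorescent protein being supplied by the backbone. The "C-10" in the name probably denotes this C1-type orientation and a 10-residue linker between the two proteins, but the record does not confirm that. The cloning method is listed as unknown. mCerulean3 is a cyan fluorescent protein engineered for greater brightness and less reversible photoswitching than earlier Cerulean variants, and the recorded excitation and emission maxima are 433 nm and 475 nm.

Caveolin-1 is the main structural protein of caveolae, and the fusion is catalogued as a membrane localization marker. It is typically used in live- or fixed-cell fluorescence microscopy to label caveolin-containing membrane structures in the cyan channel. It can also be combined with other spectrally distinct markers.
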