>Addgene plasmid #55404 | mCerulean3-Caveolin-C-10 | depositor partial sequence | sequence record 85810 | insert sequence
GGTCAGATCCGCTAGCGCTACCGGTCGCCACCATGGTGAGCAAGGGCGAGGAGCTGTTCACCGGGGTGGT
GCCCATCCTGGTCGAGCTGGACGGCGACGTAAACGGCCACAAGTTCAGCGTGTCCGGCGAGGGCGAGGGC
GATGCCACCTACGGCAAGCTGACCCTGAAGTTCATCTGCACCACCGGCAAGCTGCCCGTGCCCTGGCCCA
CCCTCGTGACCACCCTGAGCTGGGGCGTGCAGTGCTTCGCCCGCTACCCCGACCACATGAAGCAGCACGA
CTTCTTCAAGTCCGCCATGCCCGAAGGCTACGTCCAGGAGCGCACCATCTTCTTCAAGGACGACGGCAAC
TACAAGACCCGCGCCGAGGTGAAGTTCGAGGGCGACACCCTGGTGAACCGCATCGAGCTGAAGGGCATCG
ACTTCAAGGAGGACGGCAACATCCTGGGGCACAAGCTGGAGTACAACGCCATCCACGGCAACGTCTATAT
CACCGCCGACAAGCAGAAGAACGGCATCAAGGCCAACTTCGGCCTCAACTGCAACATCGAGGACGGCAGC
GTGCAGCTCGCCGACCACTACCAGCAGAACACCCCCATCGGCGACGGCCCCGTGCTGCTGCCCGACAACC
ACTACCTGAGCACCCAGTCCAAGCTGAGCAAAGACCCCAACGAGAAGCGCGATCACATGGTCCTGCTGGA
GTTCGTGACCGCCGCCGGGATCACTCTCGGCATGGACGAGCTGTACAAGTCCGGACTCAGATCTGGCAGC
AGTGGAGGTTCTGGGGGCAAATACGTAGACTCGGAGGGACATCTCTACACCGTTCCCATCCGGGAACAGG
GCAACATCTACAAGCCCAACAACAAGGCCATGGCAGACGAGCTGAGCGAGAAGCAAGTGTACGACGCGCA
CACCAAGGAGATCGACCTGGTCAACCGCGACCCTAAACACCTCAACGATGACGTGGTCAAGATTGACTTT
GAAGATGTGATTGCAGAACCAGAAGGGACACACAGTTTTGACGGCATTTGGAAGGCCAGCTTCACCACCT
TCACTGTGACGAAATACTGGTTTTACCGCTTGCTGTCTGCCCTCTTTGGCATCCCGATGGCACTCATCTG
GGGCATTTACTTCGCCATTCTCTCTTTCCTGCACATCTGGGCAGTTGTACCATGCATTAAGAGCTTCCTG
ATTGAGATTCAGTGCATCAGCCGTGTCTATTCCATCTACGTCCACACCGTCTGTGACCCACTCTTTGAAG
CTGTTGGGAAAATATTCAGCAATGTCCGCATCAACTTGCAGAAAGAAATATAAGAATTCTGCAGTCGACG
GTACCGCGGGCCCGGGATCCACCGGATCTAGATAACTGATCATAATCAGCCATACCACATTT
