>Addgene plasmid #55404 | mCerulean3-Caveolin-C-10 | addgene partial sequence | sequence record 117702 | mCerulean-F 5'-ctacctgagcacccagtccaag-3'
CTACAAGCCCAACAACAAGGCCATGGCAGACGAGCTGAGCGAGAAGCAAGTGTACGACGCGCACACCAAG
GAGATCGACCTGGTCAACCGCGACCCTAAACACCTCAACGATGACGTGGTCAAGATTGACTTTGAAGATG
TGATTGCAGAACCAGAAGGGACACACAGTTTTGACGGCATTTGGAAGGCCAGCTTCACCACCTTCACTGT
GACGAAATACTGGTTTTACCGCTTGCTGTC
